Addgene plasmid #135286: pMetLuc
Purpose: GBPart - MetLuc Luciferase CDS
Depositing lab: Koen Venken. Depositing organization: Baylor College of Medicine. Publication: Examining multiple cellular pathways at once using multiplex hextuple luciferase assaying. Sarrion-Perdigones A, Chang L, Gonzalez Y, Gallego-Flores T, Young DW, Venken KJT. Nat Commun. 2019 Dec 13;10(1):5710. doi: 10.1038/s41467-019-13651-y. PubMed 31836712.
Backbone
  Vector backbone: pUPD3
  Backbone manufacturer: Diego Orzaez Lab
  Backbone size w/o insert (bp): 2343
  Total vector size (bp): 3004
  Vector type: Mammalian Expression, Luciferase, Synthetic Biology
Growth in bacteria
  Bacterial resistance: Chloramphenicol, 25 μg/mL
  Growth temperature: 37°C
  Growth strain: DH5alpha
  Copy number: High Copy
Gene/Insert
  Gene/Insert name: Metridia Luciferase (alt name: Luciferase from Metridia longa)
  Species: Synthetic
  Insert size (bp): 661
  Cloning method: Restriction Enzyme; 5′ cloning site BsmBI (destroyed during cloning); 3′ cloning site BsmBI (destroyed during cloning)
  Sequencing primers: 5′ gtaaaacgacggccagt; 3′ gtcatagctgtttcctg
Terms and licenses: Academic/Nonprofit Terms; Industry Terms: Not Available to Industry
Depositor comments: Insert can be released with BsaI
How to cite: pMetLuc was a gift from Koen Venken (Addgene plasmid # 135286 ; http://n2t.net/addgene:135286 ; RRID:Addgene_135286)
