[The description below was written by a language model from this plasmid's Addgene catalogue record and pLannotate feature annotations shown in this document.]
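Description:
pMetLuc is a GoldenBraid-style part plasmid ("GBPart") that stores the coding sequence of Metridia luciferase, the luciferase from the copepod Metridia longa, as a synthetic insert of about 660 bp in the pUPD3 entry vector, giving a 3.0 kb construct. Although catalogued under mammalian expression, luciferase and synthetic biology, the plasmid itself is a domestication and storage vector rather than an expression unit. The record lists no mammalian promoter or polyadenylation signal, and the insert is described only as a CDS part. It was cloned through BsmBI sites that were destroyed in the process, and the depositor notes that it can be released with BsaI. This fits a Type IIS assembly scheme in which the CDS is combined with separate promoter and terminator parts to build transcriptional units.

The annotated features all belong to the backbone. A high-copy ColE1/pUC-type origin supports propagation in E. coli. The chloramphenicol acetyltransferase gene, driven by its own cat promoter, provides selection. An f1 origin is also present, along with a short tet promoter fragment. T7 and SP6 phage promoters lie on either side of the unannotated region spanning the sequence origin, which is presumably where the insert sits. A small lacZα remnant next to the T7 promoter is likely left over from a screening cassette displaced by the insert. The feature table does not annotate the luciferase CDS itself, so its position is only inferred. The associated work concerns multiplexed luciferase assays that monitor several cellular pathways at once, and this part would supply one of the reporter coding sequences for such assemblies.
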