Features (pLannotate 1.2.2; 8 found; start..end, strand, type, name):
    286..304     -  promoter       SP6 promoter: promoter for bacteriophage SP6 RNA polymerase
    451..1039    -  rep_origin     ori: high-copy-number ColE1/pMB1/pBR322/pUC origin of replication
   1154..1256    +  promoter       cat promoter: promoter of the E. coli cat gene encoding chloramphenicol acetyltransferase
   1257..1913    +  CDS            cat: CAT_ECOLX - Experimental evidence at protein level: Swiss-Prot protein existence level 1. This enzyme is an effector of chloramphenicol resistance in bacteria. From Escherichia coli. This protein is used as a marker in many commonly used cloning vectors, such as pACYC184.
   2001..2018    -  promoter       tet promoter (fragment): E. coli promoter for tetracycline efflux protein gene
   2029..2484    +  rep_origin     f1 ori (sequence partly withheld): f1 bacteriophage origin of replication; arrow indicates direction of (+) strand synthesis
   2503..2524    -  CDS            lacZα (fragment): LacZα fragment of β-galactosidase; lacZ fragment
   2527..2545    +  promoter       T7 promoter: promoter for bacteriophage T7 RNA polymerase
>Addgene plasmid #135286 | pMetLuc | addgene full sequence | sequence record 272004 | Addgene NGS Result
CAGGAATAGTGGGTGCTATAGTAGATATACCAGAAATTAGCGGATTTAAAGAGATGGCACCAATGGAACA
ATTCATTGCTCAAGTAGACCGATGCGCCAGCTGCACGACGGGCTGTTTGAAGGGATTGGCAAATGTTAAG
TGTAGCGAACTCCTGAAAAAATGGCTGCCTGACCGCTGTGCCTCCTTCGCGGATAAGATACAGAAGGAGG
TCCATAATATCAAGGGCATGGCAGGAGATAGGTAGGCTTCGAGACCACTCATCGCCCAATCACTAGTGAA
TTCGTTCTATAGTGTCACCTAAATACCATAGAGCCGTTGGTCATAGCTGTTTCCTGTCCAGGCATCATGA
CACGGTTATCCACAGAATCAGGGGATAACGCAGGAAAGAACATGTGAGCAAAAGGCCAGCAAAAGGCCAG
GAACCGTAAAAAGGCCGCGTTGCTGGCGTTTTTCCATAGGCTCCGCCCCCCTGACGAGCATCACAAAAAT
CGACGCTCAAGTCAGAGGTGGCGAAACCCGACAGGACTATAAAGATACCAGGCGTTTCCCCCTGGAAGCT
CCCTCGTGCGCTCTCCTGTTCCGACCCTGCCGCTTACCGGATACCTGTCCGCCTTTCTCCCTTCGGGAAG
CGTGGCGCTTTCTCATAGCTCACGCTGTAGGTATCTCAGTTCGGTGTAGGTCGTTCGCTCCAAGCTGGGC
TGTGTGCACGAACCCCCCGTTCAGCCCGACCGCTGCGCCTTATCCGGTAACTATCGTCTTGAGTCCAACC
CGGTAAGACACGACTTATCGCCACTGGCAGCAGCCACTGGTAACAGGATTAGCAGAGCGAGGTATGTAGG
CGGTGCTACAGAGTTCTTGAAGTGGTGGCCTAACTACGGCTACACTAGAAGAACAGTATTTGGTATCTGC
GCTCTGCTGAAGCCAGTTACCTTCGGAAAAAGAGTTGGTAGCTCTTGATCCGGCAAACAAACCACCGCTG
GTAGCGGTGGTTTTTTTGTTTGCAAGCAGCAGATTACGCGCAGAAAAAAAGGATCTCAAGAAGATCCTTT
GATCTTTTCTACGGGGTCTGACGCTCAGTGGAACGAAAACTCACGTTAAGGGATTTTGGTCATGAGATTA
TCAAAAAGGATCTTCACCTAGATCCTTTTGTGATGATCGGCACGTAAGAGGTTCCAACTTTCACCATAAT
GAAATAAGATCACTACCGGGCGTATTTTTTGAGTTATCGAGATTTTCAGGAGCTAAGGAAGCTAAAATGG
AGAAAAAAATCACTGGATATACCACCGTTGATATATCCCAATGGCATCGTAAAGAACATTTTGAGGCATT
TCAGTCAGTTGCTCAATGTACCTATAACCAGACCGTTCAGCTGGATATTACGGCCTTTTTAAAGACCGTA
AAGAAAAATAAGCACAAGTTTTATCCGGCCTTTATTCACATTCTTGCCCGCCTGATGAATGCTCATCCGG
AATTCCGTATGGCAATGAAAGACGGTGAGCTGGTGATATGGGATAGTGTTCACCCTTGTTACACCGTTTT
CCATGAGCAAACTGAAACGTTTTCATCGCTCTGGAGTGAATACCACGACGATTTCCGGCAGTTTCTACAC
ATATATTCGCAAGATGTGGCGTGTTACGGTGAAAACCTGGCCTATTTCCCTAAAGGGTTTATTGAGAATA
TGTTTTTCGTGTCAGCCAATCCCTGGGTGAGTTTCACCAGTTTTGATTTAAACGTGGCCAATATGGACAA
CTTCTTCGCCCCCGTTTTCACCATGGGCAAATATTATACGCAAGGCGACAAGGTGCTGATGCCGCTGGCG
ATTCAGGTTCATCATGCCGTTTGTGATGGCTTCCATGTCGGCAGAATGCTTAATGAATTACAACAGTACT
GCGATGAGTGGCAGGGCGGGGCGTAATTTTTTTAAGGCAGTTATTGGTGCCCTTAAACGCCTGGTTGCTA
CGCCTGAATAAGTGATAATAAGCGGATGAATGGCAGAAATTCGATGATAAGCTGTCAAACATGATGT
[125 nt withheld, positions 2028-2152]
C
[91 nt withheld, positions 2154-2244]
AGGGTGATGGTTCACGTAGTGGGCCAGCGCCCTGATAGACGGTTTTTCGCCCTTTGACGTTGGAGTCCAC
GTTCTTT
[37 nt withheld, positions 2322-2358]
ACCCTATCTCGGTCTATTCTTTTGATTTATAAGGGATTTTGCCGATTTCGGCCTATTGGTTAAAAAATGA
GCTGATTTAACAAAAATTTAACGCGAATTTTAACAAAATATTAACGCTTACAATTTTAACATTGTAGAAA
CGCATGTAAAACGACGGCCAGTGAATTGTAATACGACTCACTATAGGGTGAATTCCGCTTAGGACCTTAG
ATATTGATCTCAAGGTCTCGAATGGACATCAAAGTCGTGTTCACGCTGGTGTTTTCCGCGCTCGTACAAG
CTAAATCCACAGAATTTGACCCGAACATTGATATTGTCGGCCTGGAGGGAAAATTCGGTATAACCAACTT
GGAGACAGATCTCTTTACGATTTGGGAGACAATGGAGGTCATGATAAAGGCGGACATAGCAGATACAGAT
AGGGCAAGTAATTTTGTAGCAACCGAAACGGACGCTAACCGTGGCAAAATGCCCGGAAAGAAGCTCCCTT
TGGCCGTAATAATGGAGATGGAGGCTAATGCCTTTAAAGCCGGATGTACTCGTGGCTGCCTGATTTGCTT
GAGCAAGATCAAATGTACAGCCAAAATGAAGGTGTATATACCCGGACGGTGTCACGACTATGGCGGAGAT
AAAAAGACGGGACAGG
